Addgene plasmid #54021: mEmerald-Calnexin-N-14
Purpose: Localization: Endoplasmic Reticulum, Excitation: 487, Emission: 509
Depositing lab: Michael Davidson. Depositing organization: Florida State University, Tallahassee.
Backbone
  Vector backbone: mEmerald-N1
  Backbone size w/o insert (bp): 4750
  Vector type: Mammalian Expression
  Selectable markers: Neomycin (select with G418)
Growth in bacteria
  Bacterial resistance: Kanamycin, 50 μg/mL
  Growth temperature: 37°C
  Growth strain: DH5alpha
  Copy number: High Copy
Gene/Insert
  Gene/Insert name: Calnexin (alt name: NM_001746.3)
  Species: H. sapiens (human)
  Mutation: I474N in Calnexin
  Entrez Gene: CANX (a.k.a. CNX, IP90, P90)
  Promoter: CMV
  Tag / fusion protein: mEmerald (C terminal on backbone)
  Cloning method: Unknown
  Sequencing primers: 5′ CMV-F; 3′ SV40pA-R
Terms and licenses: Academic/Nonprofit Terms; Industry Terms
Depositor comments: . Excitation = 487; Emission = 509. Localization data: Endoplasmic Reticulum
How to cite: mEmerald-Calnexin-N-14 was a gift from Michael Davidson (Addgene plasmid # 54021 ; http://n2t.net/addgene:54021 ; RRID:Addgene_54021)
