[The description below was written by a language model from this plasmid's Addgene catalogue record.]
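Description:
mEmerald-Calnexin-N-14 is a mammalian expression plasmid built on the mEmerald-N1 backbone (about 4.75 kb without the insert), designed to label the endoplasmic reticulum with a green fluorescent fusion protein. It is propagated in E. coli as a high-copy plasmid under kanamycin selection, and it carries a neomycin resistance marker so that transfected mammalian cells can be selected with G418 to establish stable lines. The record does not include a feature table, so the specific origins of replication and polyadenylation elements are not itemised, although the listed 3′ sequencing primer implies an SV40 polyadenylation signal downstream of the expression cassette.

The payload is human calnexin (CANX), an ER-resident membrane chaperone, expressed from the CMV promoter, a strong constitutive promoter in most mammalian cell types. In this N1-style arrangement the calnexin coding sequence sits upstream of the fluorescent protein, so mEmerald is fused to the C terminus of calnexin; the "14" in the name probably refers to the length of the linker between the two parts, but the record does not state this. The calnexin sequence carries an I474N substitution relative to the reference transcript, and no functional consequence of this change is recorded. mEmerald is a bright GFP derivative, with excitation and emission maxima listed as 487 nm and 509 nm. The construct is used as a localization marker for visualising ER morphology and dynamics by fluorescence microscopy in live or fixed mammalian cells, or as an ER reference in colocalization experiments with spectrally distinct probes.
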