>Addgene plasmid #54021 | mEmerald-Calnexin-N-14 | depositor partial sequence | sequence record 84209 | insert sequence
GATCCGCTAGCGCTACCGGACTCAGATCTCGAGACCGCCATGGAAGGGAAGTGGTTGCTGTGTATGTTAC
TGGTGCTTGGAACTGCTATTGTTGAGGCTCATGATGGACATGATGATGATGTGATTGATATTGAGGATGA
CCTTGACGATGTCATTGAAGAGGTAGAAGACTCAAAACCAGATACCACTGCTCCTCCTTCATCTCCCAAG
GTTACTTACAAAGCTCCAGTTCCAACAGGGGAAGTATATTTTGCTGATTCTTTTGACAGAGGAACTCTGT
CAGGGTGGATTTTATCCAAAGCCAAGAAAGACGATACCGATGATGAAATTGCCAAATATGATGGAAAGTG
GGAGGTAGAGGAAATGAAGGAGTCAAAGCTTCCAGGTGATAAAGGACTTGTGTTGATGTCTCGGGCCAAG
CATCATGCCATCTCTGCTAAACTGAACAAGCCCTTCCTGTTTGACACCAAGCCTCTCATTGTTCAGTATG
AGGTTAATTTCCAAAATGGAATAGAATGTGGTGGTGCCTATGTGAAACTGCTTTCTAAAACACCAGAACT
CAACCTGGATCAGTTCCATGACAAGACCCCTTATACGATTATGTTTGGTCCAGATAAATGTGGAGAGGAC
TATAAACTGCACTTCATCTTCCGACACAAAAACCCCAAAACGGGTATCTATGAAGAAAAACATGCTAAGA
GGCCAGATGCAGATCTGAAGACCTATTTTACTGATAAGAAAACACATCTTTACACACTAATCTTGAATCC
AGATAATAGTTTTGAAATACTGGTTGACCAATCTGTGGTGAATAGTGGAAATCTGCTCAATGACATGACT
CCTCCTGTAAATCCTTCACGTGAAATTGAGGACCCAGAAGACCGGAAGCCCGAGGATTGGGATGAAAGAC
CAAAAATCCCAGATCCAGAAGCTGTCAAGCCAGATGACTGGGATGAAGATGCCCCTGCTAAGATTCCAGA
TGAAGAGGCCACAAAACCCGAAGGCTGGTTAGATGATGAGCCTGAGTACGTACCTGATCCAGACGCAGAG
AAACCTGAGGATTGGGATGAAGACATGGATGGAGAATGGGAGGCTCCTCAGATTGCCAACCCTAGATGTG
AGTCAGCTCCTGGATGTGGTGTCTGGCAGCGACCTGTGATTGACAACCCCAATTATAAAGGCAAATGGAA
GCCTCCTATGATTGACAATCCCAGTTACCAGGGAATCTGGAAACCCAGGAAAATACCAAATCCAGATTTC
TTTGAAGATCTGGAACCTTTCAGAATGACTCCTTTTAGTGCTATTGGTTTGGAGCTGTGGTCCATGACCT
CTGACATTTTTTTTGACAACTTTATCATTTGTGCTGATCGAAGAATAGTTGATGATTGGGCCAATGATGG
ATGGGGCCTGAAGAAAGCTGCTGATGGGGCTGCTGAGCCAGGCGTTGTGGGGCAGATGAACGAGGCAGCT
GAAGAGCGCCCGTGGCTGTGGGTAGTCTATATTCTAACTGTAGCCCTTCCTGTGTTCCTGGTTATCCTCT
TCTGCTGTTCTGGAAAGAAACAGACCAGTGGTATGGAGTATAAGAAAACTGATGCACCTCAACCGGATGT
GAAGGAAGAGGAAGAAGAGAAGGAAGAGGAAAAGGACAAGGGAGATGAGGAGGAGGAAGGAGAAGAGAAA
CTTGAAGAGAAACAGAAAAGTGATGCTGAAGAAGATGGTGGCACTGTCAGTCAAGAGGAGGAAGACAGAA
AACCTAAAGCAGAGGAGGATGAAATTTTGAACAGATCACCAAGAAACAGAAAGCCACGAAGAGAGGGGGG
TGCGTCAGGCGGCAGCGGATCTGGACCGGTCGCCACCATGGTGAGCAAGGGCGAGGAGCTGTTCACCGGG
GTGGTGCCCATCCTGGTCGAGCTGGACGGCGACGTAAACGGCCACAAGTTCAGCGTGTCCGGCGAGGGCG
AGGGCGATGCCACCTACGGCAAGCTGACCCTGAAGTTCATCTGCACCACCGGCAAGCTGCCCGTGCCCTG
GCCCACCCTCGTGACCACCTTGACCTACGGCGTGCAGTGCTTCGCCCGCTACCCCGACCACATGAAGCAG
CACGACTTCTTCAAGTCCGCCATGCCCGAAGGCTACGTCCAGGAGCGCACCATCTTCTTCAAGGACGACG
GCAACTACAAGACCCGCGCCGAGGTGAAGTTCGAGGGCGACACCCTGGTGAACCGCATCGAGCTGAAGGG
CATCGACTTCAAGGAGGACGGCAACATCCTGGGGCACAAGCTGGAGTACAACTACAACAGCCACAAGGTC
TATATCACCGCCGACAAGCAGAAGAACGGCATCAAGGTGAACTTCAAGACCCGCCACAACATCGAGGACG
GCAGCGTGCAGCTCGCCGACCACTACCAGCAGAACACCCCCATCGGCGACGGCCCCGTGCTGCTGCCCGA
CAACCACTACCTGAGCACCCAGTCCAAGCTGAGCAAAGACCCCAACGAGAAGCGCGATCACATGGTCCTG
CTGGAGTTCGTGACCGCCGCCGGGATCACTCTCGGCATGGACGAGCTGTACAAGTAAGCGGCCGCGACTC
TAGATCATAATCAGCCATACCACATT
