>Addgene plasmid #54021 | mEmerald-Calnexin-N-14 | addgene partial sequence | sequence record 88923 | EGFP-N 5'-CGTCGCCGTCCAGCTCGACCAG-3'
CTCCTCGCCCTTGCTCACCATGGTGGCGACCGGTCCAGATCCGCTGCCGCCTGACGCACCCCCCTCTCTT
CGTGGCTTTCTGTTTCTTGGTGATCTGTTCAAAATTTCATCCTCCTCTGCTTTAGGTTTTCTGTCTTCCT
CCTCTTGACTGACAGTGCCACCATCTTCTTCAGCATCACTTTTCTGTTTCTCTTCAAGTTTCTCTTCTCC
TTCCTCCTCCTCATCTCCCTTGTCCTTTTCCTCTTCCTTCTCTTCTTCCTCTTCCTTCACATCCGGTTGA
GGTGCATCAGTTTTCTTATACTCCATACCACTGGTCTGTTTCTTTCCAGAACAGCAGAAGAGGATAACCA
GGAACACAGGAAGGGCTACAGTTAGAATATAGACTACCCACAGCCACGGGCGCTCTTCAGCTGCCTCGTT
CATCTGCCCCACAACGCCTGGCTCAGCAGCCCCATCAGCAGCTTTCTTCAGGCCCCATCCATCATTGGCC
CAATCATCAACTATTCTTCGATCAGCACAAATGATAAAGTTGTCAAAAAAAATGTCAGAGGTCATGGACC
ACAGCTCCAAACCAATAGCACTAAAAGGAGTCATTCTGAAAGGTTCCAGATCTTCAAAGAAATCTGGATT
TGGTATTTTCCTGGGTTTCCAGATTCCCTGGTAACTGGGATTGTCAATCATAGGAGGCTTCCATTTGCCT
TTATAATTGGGGTTGTCAATCACAGGTCGCTGCCAGACACCACATCCAGGAGCTGACTCACATCTAGGGT
TGGCAATCTGAGGAGCCTCCCATTCTCCATCCATGTCTTCATCCCAATCCTCAGGTTTCTCTGCGTCTGG
ATCAGGTACGTACTCAGGCTCATCATCTAACCAGCCTTCGGGTTTTGTGGCCTCTTCATCTGGAATCTTA
